>Addgene plasmid #137879 | pT077 | addgene full sequence | sequence record 271982 | Addgene NGS Result
TCGAGTTTACTCCCTATCAGTGATAGAGAACGTATGAAGAGTTTACTCCCTATCAGTGATAGAGAACGTA
TGCAGACTTTACTCCCTATCAGTGATAGAGAACGTATAAGGAGTTTACTCCCTATCAGTGATAGAGAACG
TATGACCAGTTTACTCCCTATCAGTGATAGAGAACGTATCTACAGTTTACTCCCTATCAGTGATAGAGAA
CGTATATCCAGTTTACTCCCTATCAGTGATAGAGAACGTATGTCGAGGTAGGCGTGTACGGTGGGCGCCT
ATAAAAGCAGAGCTCGTTTAGTGAACCGTCAGATCGCCTGGAGCAATTCCACAACACTTTTGTCTTATAC
TTACGCGTCTGCAGGATATCAAGCTTGCGGTACCGCGGGCCCGGGATCGCACCATGGATGCTAAGTCACT
AACTGCCTGGTCCCGGACACTGGTGACCTTCAAGGATGTATTTGTGGACTTCACCAGGGAGGAGTGGAAG
CTGCTGGACACTGCTCAGCAGATCGTGTACAGAAATGTGATGCTGGAGAACTATAAGAACCTGGTTTCCT
TGGGTTATCAGCTTACTAAGCCAGATGTGATCCTCCGGTTGGAGAAGGGAGAAGAGCCCGGCGGTTCCGG
CGGAGGGTCGATGGACAAGAAGTACAGCATCGGCCTGGCCATCGGCACCAACTCTGTGGGCTGGGCCGTG
ATCACCGACGAGTACAAGGTGCCCAGCAAGAAATTCAAGGTGCTGGGCAACACCGACCGGCACAGCATCA
AGAAGAACCTGATCGGCGCCCTGCTGTTCGACAGCGGAGAAACAGCCGAGGCCACCCGGCTGAAGAGAAC
CGCCAGAAGAAGATACACCAGACGGAAGAACCGGATCTGCTATCTGCAAGAGATCTTCAGCAACGAGATG
GCCAAGGTGGACGACAGCTTCTTCCACAGACTGGAAGAGTCCTTCCTGGTGGAAGAGGATAAGAAGCACG
AGCGGCACCCCATCTTCGGCAACATCGTGGACGAGGTGGCCTACCACGAGAAGTACCCCACCATCTACCA
CCTGAGAAAGAAACTGGTGGACAGCACCGACAAGGCCGACCTGCGGCTGATCTATCTGGCCCTGGCCCAC
ATGATCAAGTTCCGGGGCCACTTCCTGATCGAGGGCGACCTGAACCCCGACAACAGCGACGTGGACAAGC
TGTTCATCCAGCTGGTGCAGACCTACAACCAGCTGTTCGAGGAAAACCCCATCAACGCCAGCGGCGTGGA
CGCCAAGGCCATCCTGTCTGCCAGACTGAGCAAGAGCAGACGGCTGGAAAATCTGATCGCCCAGCTGCCC
GGCGAGAAGAAGAATGGCCTGTTCGGCAACCTGATTGCCCTGAGCCTGGGCCTGACCCCCAACTTCAAGA
GCAACTTCGACCTGGCCGAGGATGCCAAACTGCAGCTGAGCAAGGACACCTACGACGACGACCTGGACAA
CCTGCTGGCCCAGATCGGCGACCAGTACGCCGACCTGTTTCTGGCCGCCAAGAACCTGTCCGACGCCATC
CTGCTGAGCGACATCCTGAGAGTGAACACCGAGATCACCAAGGCCCCCCTGAGCGCCTCTATGATCAAGA
GATACGACGAGCACCACCAGGACCTGACCCTGCTGAAAGCTCTCGTGCGGCAGCAGCTGCCTGAGAAGTA
CAAAGAGATTTTCTTCGACCAGAGCAAGAACGGCTACGCCGGCTACATCGATGGCGGAGCCAGCCAGGAA
GAGTTCTACAAGTTCATCAAGCCCATCCTGGAAAAGATGGACGGCACCGAGGAACTGCTCGTGAAGCTGA
ACAGAGAGGACCTGCTGCGGAAGCAGCGGACCTTCGACAACGGCAGCATCCCCCACCAGATCCACCTGGG
AGAGCTGCACGCCATTCTGCGGCGGCAGGAAGATTTTTACCCATTCCTGAAGGACAACCGGGAAAAGATC
GAGAAGATCCTGACCTTCCGCATCCCCTACTACGTGGGCCCTCTGGCCAGGGGAAACAGCAGATTCGCCT
GGATGACCAGAAAGAGCGAGGAAACCATCACCCCCTGGAACTTCGAGGAAGTGGTGGACAAGGGCGCCAG
CGCCCAGAGCTTCATCGAGCGGATGACCAACTTCGATAAGAACCTGCCCAACGAGAAGGTGCTGCCCAAG
CACAGCCTGCTGTACGAGTACTTCACCGTGTACAACGAGCTGACCAAAGTGAAATACGTGACCGAGGGAA
TGAGAAAGCCCGCCTTCCTGAGCGGCGAGCAGAAAAAAGCCATCGTGGACCTGCTGTTCAAGACCAACCG
GAAAGTGACCGTGAAGCAGCTGAAAGAGGACTACTTCAAGAAAATCGAGTGCTTCGACTCCGTGGAAATC
TCCGGCGTGGAAGATCGGTTCAACGCCTCCCTGGGCACATACCACGATCTGCTGAAAATTATCAAGGACA
AGGACTTCCTGGACAATGAGGAAAACGAGGACATTCTGGAAGATATCGTGCTGACCCTGACACTGTTTGA
GGACAGAGAGATGATCGAGGAACGGCTGAAAACCTATGCCCACCTGTTCGACGACAAAGTGATGAAGCAG
CTGAAGCGGCGGAGATACACCGGCTGGGGCAGGCTGAGCCGGAAGCTGATCAACGGCATCCGGGACAAGC
AGTCCGGCAAGACAATCCTGGATTTCCTGAAGTCCGACGGCTTCGCCAACAGAAACTTCATGCAGCTGAT
CCACGACGACAGCCTGACCTTTAAAGAGGACATCCAGAAAGCCCAGGTGTCCGGCCAGGGCGATAGCCTG
CACGAGCACATTGCCAATCTGGCCGGCAGCCCCGCCATTAAGAAGGGCATCCTGCAGACAGTGAAGGTGG
TGGACGAGCTCGTGAAAGTGATGGGCCGGCACAAGCCCGAGAACATCGTGATCGAAATGGCCAGAGAGAA
CCAGACCACCCAGAAGGGACAGAAGAACAGCCGCGAGAGAATGAAGCGGATCGAAGAGGGCATCAAAGAG
CTGGGCAGCCAGATCCTGAAAGAACACCCCGTGGAAAACACCCAGCTGCAGAACGAGAAGCTGTACCTGT
ACTACCTGCAGAATGGGCGGGATATGTACGTGGACCAGGAACTGGACATCAACCGGCTGTCCGACTACGA
TGTGGACGCTATCGTGCCTCAGAGCTTTCTGAAGGACGACTCCATCGATAACAAAGTGCTGACTCGGAGC
GACAAGAACCGGGGCAAGAGCGACAACGTGCCCTCCGAAGAGGTCGTGAAGAAGATGAAGAACTACTGGC
GCCAGCTGCTGAATGCCAAGCTGATTACCCAGAGGAAGTTCGACAATCTGACCAAGGCCGAGAGAGGCGG
CCTGAGCGAACTGGATAAGGCCGGCTTCATCAAGAGACAGCTGGTGGAAACCCGGCAGATCACAAAGCAC
GTGGCACAGATCCTGGACTCCCGGATGAACACTAAGTACGACGAGAACGACAAACTGATCCGGGAAGTGA
AAGTGATCACCCTGAAGTCCAAGCTGGTGTCCGATTTCCGGAAGGATTTCCAGTTTTACAAAGTGCGCGA
GATCAACAACTACCACCACGCCCACGACGCCTACCTGAACGCCGTCGTGGGAACCGCCCTGATCAAAAAG
TACCCTAAGCTGGAAAGCGAGTTCGTGTACGGCGACTACAAGGTGTACGACGTGCGGAAGATGATCGCCA
AGAGCGAGCAGGAAATCGGCAAGGCTACCGCCAAGTACTTCTTCTACAGCAACATCATGAACTTTTTCAA
GACCGAGATTACCCTGGCCAACGGCGAGATCCGGAAGCGGCCTCTGATCGAGACAAACGGCGAAACAGGC
GAGATCGTGTGGGATAAGGGCCGGGACTTTGCCACCGTGCGGAAAGTGCTGTCTATGCCCCAAGTGAATA
TCGTGAAAAAGACCGAGGTGCAGACAGGCGGCTTCAGCAAAGAGTCTATCCTGCCCAAGAGGAACAGCGA
CAAGCTGATCGCCAGAAAGAAGGACTGGGACCCTAAGAAGTACGGCGGCTTCGACAGCCCCACCGTGGCC
TATTCTGTGCTGGTGGTGGCCAAAGTGGAAAAGGGCAAGTCCAAGAAACTGAAGAGTGTGAAAGAGCTGC
TGGGGATCACCATCATGGAAAGAAGCAGCTTCGAGAAGAATCCCATCGACTTTCTGGAAGCCAAGGGCTA
CAAAGAAGTGAAAAAGGACCTGATCATCAAGCTGCCTAAGTACTCCCTGTTCGAGCTGGAAAACGGCCGG
AAGAGAATGCTGGCCTCTGCCGGCGAACTGCAGAAGGGAAACGAACTGGCCCTGCCCTCCAAATATGTGA
ACTTCCTGTACCTGGCCAGCCACTATGAGAAGCTGAAGGGCTCCCCCGAGGATAATGAGCAGAAACAGCT
GTTTGTGGAACAGCACAAACACTACCTGGACGAGATCATCGAGCAGATCAGCGAGTTCTCCAAGAGAGTG
ATCCTGGCCGACGCTAATCTGGACAAGGTGCTGAGCGCCTACAACAAGCACAGAGACAAGCCTATCAGAG
AGCAGGCCGAGAATATCATCCACCTGTTTACCCTGACCAATCTGGGAGCCCCTGCCGCCTTCAAGTACTT
TGACACCACCATCGACCGGAAGAGGTACACCAGCACCAAAGAGGTGCTGGACGCCACCCTGATCCACCAG
AGCATCACCGGCCTGTACGAGACACGGATCGACCTGTCTCAGCTGGGAGGCGACGCCTATCCCTATGACG
TGCCCGATTATGCCAGCCTGGGCAGCGGCTCCCCCAAGAAAAAACGCAAGGTGGAAGATCCTAAGAAAAA
GCGGAAAGTGGACGGCATTGGTAGTGGGAGCAACGGCAGCAGCGGATCCTAAGCGGCCGCTCGATAAGCT
TGATATCGAATTCCGCCCCCCCCCCTCTCCCTCCCCCCCCCCTAACGTTACTGGCCGAAGCCGCTTGGAA
TAAGGCCGGTGTGCGTTTGTCTATATGTTATTTTCCACCATATTGCCGTCTTTTGGCAATGTGAGGGCCC
GGAAACCTGGCCCTGTCTTCTTGACGAGCATTCCTAGGGGTCTTTCCCCTCTCGCCAAAGGAATGCAAGG
TCTGTTGAATGTCGTGAAGGAAGCAGTTCCTCTGGAAGCTTCTTGAAGACAAACAACGTCTGTAGCGACC
CTTTGCAGGCAGCGGAACCCCCCACCTGGCGACAGGTGCCTCTGCGGCCAAAAGCCACGTGTATAAGATA
CACCTGCAAAGGCGGCACAACCCCAGTGCCACGTTGTGAGTTGGATAGTTGTGGAAAGAGTCAAATGGCT
CTCCTCAAGCGTATTCAACAAGGGGCTGAAGGATGCCCAGAAGGTACCCCATTGTATGGGATCTGATCTG
GGGCCTCGGTGCACATGCTTTACATGTGTTTAGTCGAGGTTAAAAAAACGTCTAGGCCCCCCGAACCACG
GGGACGTGGTTTTCCTTTGAAAAACACGATGATAATATGGCCACAACCATGGTGAGCAAGGGCGAGGAGC
TGTTCACCGGGGTGGTGCCCATCCTGGTCGAGCTGGACGGCGACGTAAACGGCCACAAGTTCAGCGTGTC
TGGCGAGGGCGAGGGCGATGCCACCTACGGCAAGCTGACCCTGAAGTTCATCTGCACCACCGGCAAGCTG
CCCGTGCCCTGGCCCACCCTCGTGACCACCCTGACCTACGGCGTGCAGTGCTTCAGCCGCTACCCCGACC
ACATGAAGCAGCACGACTTCTTCAAGTCCGCCATGCCCGAAGGCTACGTCCAGGAGCGCACCATCTTCTT
CAAGGACGACGGCAACTACAAGACCCGCGCCGAGGTGAAGTTCGAGGGCGACACCCTGGTGAACCGCATC
GAGCTGAAGGGCATCGACTTCAAGGAGGACGGCAACATCCTGGGGCACAAGCTGGAGTACAACTACAACA
GCCACAACGTCTATATCATGGCCGACAAGCAGAAGAACGGCATCAAGGCGAACTTCAAGATCCGCCACAA
CATCGAGGACGGCAGCGTGCAGCTCGCCGACCACTACCAGCAGAACACCCCCATCGGCGACGGCCCCGTG
CTGCTGCCCGACAACCACTACCTGAGCACCCAGTCCGCCCTGAGCAAAGACCCCAACGAGAAGCGCGATC
ACATGGTCCTGCTGGAGTTCGTGACCGCCGCCGGGATCACTCTCGGCATGGACGAGCTGTACAAGTAAAC
TAGTCCTGCAGGCATGCAAGCTTGATATCAAGCTTATCGATAATCAACCTCTGGATTACAAAATTTGTGA
AAGATTGACTGGTATTCTTAACTATGTTGCTCCTTTTACGCTATGTGGATACGCTGCTTTAATGCCTTTG
TATCATGCTATTGCTTCCCGTATGGCTTTCATTTTCTCCTCCTTGTATAAATCCTGGTTGCTGTCTCTTT
ATGAGGAGTTGTGGCCCGTTGTCAGGCAACGTGGCGTGGTGTGCACTGTGTTTGCTGACGCAACCCCCAC
TGGTTGGGGCATTGCCACCACCTGTCAGCTCCTTTCCGGGACTTTCGCTTTCCCCCTCCCTATTGCCACG
GCGGAACTCATCGCCGCCTGCCTTGCCCGCTGCTGGACAGGGGCTCGGCTGTTGGGCACTGACAATTCCG
TGGTGTTGTCGGGGAAATCATCGTCCTTTCCTTGGCTGCTCGCCTGTGTTGCCACCTGGATTCTGCGCGG
GACGTCCTTCTGCTACGTCCCTTCGGCCCTCAATCCAGCGGACCTTCCTTCCCGCGGCCTGCTGCCGGCT
CTGCGGCCTCTTCCGCGTCTTCGCCTTCGCCCTCAGACGAGTCGGATCTCCCTTTGGGCCGCCTCCCCGC
ATCGATACCGTCGACCTCGAGGGAATTAATTCGAGCTCGGTACCTTTAAGACCGATGACTTACAAGGCAG
CTGTAGATCTTAGCCACTTTTTAAAAGAAATTAACTGTGCCTTCTAGTTGCCAGCCATCTGTTGTTTGCC
CCTCCCCCGTGCCTTCCTTGACCCTGGAAGGTGCCACTCCCACTGTCCTTTCCTAATAAAATGAGGAAAT
TGCATCGCATTGTCTGAGTAGGTGTCATTCTATTCTGGGGGGTGGGGTGGGGCAGGACAGCAAGGGGGAG
GATTGGGAAGACAATAGCAGGCATGCTGGGGATGCGGTGGGCTCTATGGATAACTTCGTATAATGTATGC
TATACGAAGTTATGCCCGGGCAAGGATCTGCGATCGCTAGTTATTAATAGTAATCAATTACGGGGTCATT
AGTTCATAGCCCATATATGGAGTTCCGCGTTACATAACTTACGGTAAATGGCCCGCCTGGCTGACCGCCC
AACGACCCCCGCCCATTGACGTCAATAATGACGTATGTTCCCATAGTAACGCCAATAGGGACTTTCCATT
GACGTCAATGGGTGGAGTATTTACGGTAAACTGCCCACTTGGCAGTACATCAAGTGTATCATATGCCAAG
TACGCCCCCTATTGACGTCAATGACGGTAAATGGCCCGCCTGGCATTATGCCCAGTACATGACCTTATGG
GACTTTCCTACTTGGCAGTACATCTACGTATTAGTCATCGCTATTACCATGGTCGAGGTGAGCCCCACGT
TCTGCTTCACTCTCCCCATCTCCCCCCCCTCCCCACCCCCAATTTTGTATTTATTTATTTTTTAATTATT
TTGTGCAGCGATGGGGGCGGGGCGGGGCGAGGGGCGGGGCGGGGCGAGGCGGAGAGGTGCGGCGGCAGCC
AATCAGAGCGGCGCGCTCCGAAAGTTTCCTTTTATGGCGAGGCGGCGGCGGCGGCGGCCCTATAAAAAGC
GAAGCGCGCGGCGGGCGGGAGTCGCTGCGCGCTGCCTTCGCCCCGTGCCCCGCTCCGCCGCCGCCTCGCG
CCGCCCGCCCCGGCTCTGACTGACCGCGTTACTCCCACAGGTGAGCGGGCGGGACGGCCCTTCTCCTCCG
GGCTGTAATTAGCGCTTGGTTTAATGACGGCTTGTTTCTTTTCTGTGGCTGCGTGAAAGCCTTGAGGGGC
TCCGGGAGGGCCCTTTGTGCGGGGGGAGCGGCTCGGGGGGTGCGTGCGTGTGTGTGTGCGTGGGGAGCGC
CGCGTGCGGCTCCGCGCTGCCCGGCGGCTGTGAGCGCTGCGGGCGCGGCGCGGGGCTTTGTGCGCTCCGC
AGTGTGCGCGAGGGGAGCGCGGCCGGGGGCGGTGCCCCGCGGTGCGGGGGGGGCTGCGAGGGGAACAAAG
GCTGCGTGCGGGGTGTGTGCGTGGGGGGGTGAGCAGGGGGTGTGGGCGCGTCGGTCGGGCTGCAACCCCC
CCTGCACCCCCCTCCCCGAGTTGCTGAGCACGGCCCGGCTTCGGGTGCGGGGCTCCGTACGGGGCGTGGC
GCGGGGCTCGCCGTGCCGGGCGGGGGGTGGCGGCAGGTGGGGGTGCCGGGCGGGGCGGGGCCGCCTCGGG
CCGGGGAGGGCTCGGGGGAGGGGCGCGGCGGCCCCCGGAGCGCCGGCGGCTGTCGAGGCGCGGCGAGCCG
CAGCCATTGCCTTTTATGGTAATCGTGCGAGAGGGCGCAGGGACTTCCTTTGTCCCAAATCTGTGCGGAG
CCGAAATCTGGGAGGCGCCGCCGCACCCCCTCTAGCGGGCGCGGGGCGAAGCGGTGCGGCGCCGGCAGGA
AGGAAATGGGCGGGGAGGGCCTTCGTGCGTCGCCGCGCCGCCGTCCCCTTCTCCCTCTCCAGCCTCGGGG
CTGTCCGCGGGGGGACGGCTGCCTTCGGGGGGGGACGGGGCAGGGCGGGGTTCGGCTTCTGGCGTGTGAC
CGGCGGCTCTAGAGCCTCTGCTAACCATGTTCATGCCTTCTTCTTTTTCCTACAGCTCCTGGGCAACGTG
CTGGTTATTGTGCTGTCTCATCATTTTGGCAAAGAATTGCGGCCGCCACCATGTCTAGACTGGACAAGAG
CAAAGTCATAAACTCTGCTCTGGAATTACTCAATGGAGTCGGTATCGAAGGCCTGACGACAAGGAAACTC
GCTCAAAAGCTGGGAGTTGAGCAGCCTACCCTGTACTGGCACGTGAAGAACAAGCGGGCCCTGCTCGATG
CCCTGCCAATCGAGATGCTGGACAGGCATCATACCCACTCCTGCCCCCTGGAAGGCGAGTCATGGCAAGA
CTTTCTGCGGAACAACGCCAAGTCATACCGCTGTGCTCTCCTCTCACATCGCGACGGGGCTAAAGTGCAT
CTCGGCACCCGCCCAACAGAGAAACAGTACGAAACCCTGGAAAATCAGCTCGCGTTCCTGTGTCAGCAAG
GCTTCTCCCTGGAGAACGCACTGTACGCTCTGTCCGCCGTGGGCCACTTTACACTGGGCTGCGTATTGGA
GGAACAGGAGCATCAAGTAGCAAAAGAGGAAAGAGAGACACCTACCACCGATTCTATGCCCCCACTTCTG
AAACAAGCAATTGAGCTGTTCGACCGGCAGGGAGCCGAACCTGCCTTCCTTTTCGGCCTGGAACTAATCA
TATGTGGCCTGGAGAAACAGCTAAAGTGCGAAAGCGGCGGGCCGACCGACGCCCTTGACGATTTTGACTT
AGACATGCTCCCAGCCGATGCCCTTGACGACTTTGACCTTGATATGCTGCCTGCTGACGCTCTTGACGAT
TTTGACCTTGACATGCTCCCCGGGTCATAGGTTTAAACCTGTGCCTTCTAGTTGCCAGCCATCTGTTGTT
TGCCCCTCCCCCGTGCCTTCCTTGACCCTGGAAGGTGCCACTCCCACTGTCCTTTCCTAATAAAATGAGG
AAATTGCATCGCATTGTCTGAGTAGGTGTCATTCTATTCTGGGGGGTGGGGTGGGGCAGGACAGCAAGGG
GGAGGATTGGGAAGACAATAGCAGGCATGCTGGGGATGCGGTGGGCTCTATGGCTTAAGGATCTCCATAA
GAGAAGAGGGACAGCTATGACTGGGAGTAGTCAGGAGAGGAGGAAAAATCTGGCTAGTAAAACAGGTAAG
GAAAATTTTAGGGATGTTAAAGAAAAAAATAACACAAAACAAAATATAAAAAAAATCTAACCTCAAGTCA
AGGCTTTTCTATGGAATAAGGAATGGACAGCAGGGGGCTGTTTCATATACTGATGACCTCTTTATAGCCA
ACCTTTGTTCATGGCAGCCAGCATATGGGCATATGTTGCCAAACTCTAAACCAAATACTCATTCTGATGT
TTTAAATGATTTGCCCTCCCATATGTCCTTCCGAGTGAGAGACACAAAAAATTCCAACACACTATTGCAA
TGAAAATAAATTTCCTTTATTAGCCAGAAGTCAGATGCTCAAGGGGCTTCATGATGTCCCCATAATTTTT
GGCAGAGGGAAAAAGATCACAGTGGTATTTGTGAGCCAGGGCATTGGCCACACCAGCCACCACCTTCTGA
TAGGCAGCCTGCACCTGAGGAGTGTTAACCTATTAAAAGAACTCATCCAGCAGTCTGTAAAAAGCAATCC
TCTGTGAATCAGGTGCGGCAATCCCATACAGCACCAGGAACCTATCGGCCCATTCCCCGCCCAGTTCCTC
TGCAATGTCTCTTGTGGCCAGGGCGATGTCCTGGTATCTGTCGGCGACGCCCAGTCGTCCACAATCAATA
AACCCACTGAATCTGCCATTCTCCACCATGATGTTGGGCAGGCAAGCGTCGCCATGGGTGACCACCAGAT
CTTCTCCGTCTGGCATTCTGGCTTTCAGCCGTGCAAACAGCTCTGCAGGAGCCAGCCCCTGGTGTTCCTC
ATCCAGATCGTCCTGGTCCACCAGCCCGGCCTCCATTCGGGTTCGAGCCCTCTCAATGCGATGTTTAGCC
TGGTGATCGAAAGGGCAGGTGGCGGGGTCCAGAGTATGCAGTCTCCGCATGGCATCTGCCATGATGGAGA
CCTTCTCAGCTGGTGCCAGGTGGGAGCTCAGCAGGTCCTGTCCTGGCACTTCTCCCAGCAGCAGCCAATC
TCGCCCGGCCTCAGTGACCACGTCCAGGACTGCAGCACAAGGCACTCCTGTGGTGGCCAGCCAGCTCAGG
CGGGCTGCTTCATCCTGCAGCTCGTTCAGTGCTCCTGACAGGTCTGTCTTGACAAACAGCACGGGGCGCC
CCTGAGCACTCAGCCGGAACACGGCTGCGTCAGAGCATCCAATAGTCTGCTGTGCCCAATCGTATCCAAA
CAGTCTTTCGACCCAAGCGGCTGGTGACCCGGCGTGCAGTCCGTCCTGCTCAATCATGATATCAGGACCG
GGGTTTTCTTCCACGTCTCCTGCTTGCTTTAACAGAGAGAAGTTCGTGGCACCAGAGCCAGATCTCTCGA
GGCCCTGTGGGAGGAAGAGAAGAGGTCAGAAGCTTGACGCGTGCCCCACTGTGGGGTGGAGGGGACAGAT
AAAAGTACCCAGAACCAGAGCCACATTAACCGGCCCTGGGAATATAAGGTGGTCCCAGCTCGGGGACACA
GGATCCCTGGAGGCAGCAAACATGCTGTCCTGAAGTGGACATAGGGGCCCGGGTTGGAGGAAGAAGACTA
GCTGAGCTCTCGGACCCCTGGAAGATGCCATGACAGGGGGCTGGAAGAGCTAGCACAGACTAGAGAGGTA
AGGGGGGTAGGGGAGCTGCCCAAATGAAAGGAGTGAGAGGTGACCCGAATCCACAGGAGAACGGGGTGTC
CAGGCAAAGAAAGCAAGAGGATGGAGAGGTGGCTAAAGCCAGGGAGACGGGGTACTTTGGGGTTGTCCAG
AAAAACGGTGATGATGCAGGCCTACAAGAAGGGGAGGCGGGACGCAAGGGAGACATCCGTCGGAGAAGGC
CATCCTAAGAAACGAGAGATGGCACAGGCCCCAGAAGGAGAAGGAAAAGGGAACCCAGCGAGTGAAGACG
GCATGGGGTTGGGTGAGGGAGGAGAGATGCCCGGAGAGGACCCAGACACGGGGAGGATCCGCTCAGAGGA
CATCACGTGGTGCAGCGCCGAGAAGGAAGTGCTCCGGAAAGAGCATCCTTGGGCAGCAACACAGCAGAGA
GCAAGGGGAAGAGGGAGTGGAGGAAGACGGAACCTGAAGGAGGCGGCAGGGAAGGATCTGGGCCAGCCGT
AGAGGTGACCCAGGCCACAAGCTGCAGACAGAAAGCGGCACAGGCCCAGGGGAGAGAATGCTGGTCAGAG
AAAGCAGGTACCAAGGGCGAATTCCAGCACACTGGCGGCCGTTACTAGTGGCCGTGGAGGCCTTTTCCCC
GTATCCCCCCAGGTGTCTGCAGGCTCAAAGAGCAGCGAGAAGCGTTCAGAGGAAAGCGATCCCGTGCCAC
CTTCCCCGTGCCCGGGCTGTCCCCGCACGCTGCCGGCTCGGGGATGCGGGGGGAGCGCCGGACCGGAGCG
GAGCCCCGGGCGGCTCGCTGCTGCCCCCTAGCGGGGGAGGGACGTAATTACATCCCTGGGGGCTTTGGGG
GGGGGCTGTCCCTCATAAAAGTTTTGTTACTTTATAGAAGAAATTTTGAGTTTTTGTTTTTTTTAATAAA
TAAATAAACATAAATAAATTGTTTGTTGAATTTATTATTAGTATGTAAGTGTAAATATAATAAAACTTAA
TATCTATTCAAATTAATAAATAAACCTCGATATACAGACCGATAAAACACATGCGTCAATTTTACACATG
ATTATCTTTAACGTACGTCACAATATGATTATCTTTCTAGGGTTAATCTAGCTGCGTGTTCTGCAGCGTG
TCGAGCATCTTCATCTGCTCCATCACGCTGTAAAACACATTTGCACCGCGAGTCTGCCCGTCCTCCACGG
GTTCAAAAACGTGAATGAACGAGGCGCGCTCACTGGCCGTCGTTTTACAACGTCGTGACTGGGAAAACCC
TGGCGTTACCCAACTTAATCGCCTTGCAGCACATCCCCCTTTCGCCAGCTGGCGTAATAGCGAAGAGGCC
CGCACCGATCGCCCTTCCCAACAGTTGCGCAGCCTGAATGGCGAATGGG
[124 nt withheld, positions 13000-13123]
C
[91 nt withheld, positions 13125-13215]
A
[49 nt withheld, positions 13217-13265]
CCTTTGACGTTGGAGTCCACGTTCTTT
[37 nt withheld, positions 13293-13329]
ACCCTATCTCGGTCTATTCTTTTGATTTATAAGGGATTTTGCCGATTTCGGCCTATTGGTTAAAAAATGA
GCTGATTTAACAAAAATTTAACGCGAATTTTAACAAAATATTAACGCTTACAATTTAGGTGGCACTTTTC
GGGGAAATGTGCGCGGAACCCCTATTTGTTTATTTTTCTAAATACATTCAAATATGTATCCGCTCATGAG
ACAATAACCCTGATAAATGCTTCAATAATATTGAAAAAGGAAGAGTATGAGTATTCAACATTTCCGTGTC
GCCCTTATTCCCTTTTTTGCGGCATTTTGCCTTCCTGTTTTTGCTCACCCAGAAACGCTGGTGAAAGTAA
AAGATGCTGAAGATCAGTTGGGTGCACGAGTGGGTTACATCGAACTGGATCTCAACAGCGGTAAGATCCT
TGAGAGTTTTCGCCCCGAAGAACGTTTTCCAATGATGAGCACTTTTAAAGTTCTGCTATGTGGCGCGGTA
TTATCCCGTATTGACGCCGGGCAAGAGCAACTCGGTCGCCGCATACACTATTCTCAGAATGACTTGGTTG
AGTACTCACCAGTCACAGAAAAGCATCTTACGGATGGCATGACAGTAAGAGAATTATGCAGTGCTGCCAT
AACCATGAGTGATAACACTGCGGCCAACTTACTTCTGACAACGATCGGAGGACCGAAGGAGCTAACCGCT
TTTTTGCACAACATGGGGGATCATGTAACTCGCCTTGATCGTTGGGAACCGGAGCTGAATGAAGCCATAC
CAAACGACGAGCGTGACACCACGATGCCTGTAGCAATGGCAACAACGTTGCGCAAACTATTAACTGGCGA
ACTACTTACTCTAGCTTCCCGGCAACAATTAATAGACTGGATGGAGGCGGATAAAGTTGCAGGACCACTT
CTGCGCTCGGCCCTTCCGGCTGGCTGGTTTATTGCTGATAAATCTGGAGCCGGTGAGCGTGGGTCTCGCG
GTATCATTGCAGCACTGGGGCCAGATGGTAAGCCCTCCCGTATCGTAGTTATCTACACGACGGGGAGTCA
GGCAACTATGGATGAACGAAATAGACAGATCGCTGAGATAGGTGCCTCACTGATTAAGCATTGGTAACTG
TCAGACCAAGTTTACTCATATATACTTTAGATTGATTTAAAACTTCATTTTTAATTTAAAAGGATCTAGG
TGAAGATCCTTTTTGATAATCTCATGACCAAAATCCCTTAACGTGAGTTTTCGTTCCACTGAGCGTCAGA
CCCCGTAGAAAAGATCAAAGGATCTTCTTGAGATCCTTTTTTTCTGCGCGTAATCTGCTGCTTGCAAACA
AAAAAACCACCGCTACCAGCGGTGGTTTGTTTGCCGGATCAAGAGCTACCAACTCTTTTTCCGAAGGTAA
CTGGCTTCAGCAGAGCGCAGATACCAAATACTGTTCTTCTAGTGTAGCCGTAGTTAGGCCACCACTTCAA
GAACTCTGTAGCACCGCCTACATACCTCGCTCTGCTAATCCTGTTACCAGTGGCTGCTGCCAGTGGCGAT
AAGTCGTGTCTTACCGGGTTGGACTCAAGACGATAGTTACCGGATAAGGCGCAGCGGTCGGGCTGAACGG
GGGGTTCGTGCACACAGCCCAGCTTGGAGCGAACGACCTACACCGAACTGAGATACCTACAGCGTGAGCT
ATGAGAAAGCGCCACGCTTCCCGAAGGGAGAAAGGCGGACAGGTATCCGGTAAGCGGCAGGGTCGGAACA
GGAGAGCGCACGAGGGAGCTTCCAGGGGGAAACGCCTGGTATCTTTATAGTCCTGTCGGGTTTCGCCACC
TCTGACTTGAGCGTCGATTTTTGTGATGCTCGTCAGGGGGGCGGAGCCTATGGAAAAACGCCAGCAACGC
GGCCTTTTTACGGTTCCTGGCCTTTTGCTGGCCTTTTGCTCACATGTTCTTTCCTGCGTTATCCCCTGAT
TCTGTGGATAACCGTATTACCGCCTTTGAGTGAGCTGATACCGCTCGCCGCAGCCGAACGACCGAGCGCA
GCGAGTCAGTGAGCGAGGAAGCGGAAGAGCGCCCAATACGCAAACCGCCTCTCCCCGCGCGTTGGCCGAT
TCATTAATGCAGCTGGCACGACAGGTTTCCCGACTGGAAAGCGGGCAGTGAGCGCAACGCAATTAATGTG
AGTTAGCTCACTCATTAGGCACCCCAGGCTTTACACTTTATGCTTCCGGCTCGTATGTTGTGTGGAATTG
TGAGCGGATAACAATTTCACACAGGAAACAGCTATGACCATGATTACGCCAAGCGCGCCCGCCGGGTAAC
TCACGGGGTATCCATGTCCATTTCTGCGGCATCCAGCCAGGATACCCGTCCTCGCTGACGTAATATCCCA
GCGCCGCACCGCTGTCATTAATCTGCACACCGGCACGGCAGTTCCGGCTGTCGCCGGTATTGTTCGGGTT
GCTGATGCGCTTCGGGCTGACCATCCGGAACTGTGTCCGGAAAAGCCGCGACGAACTGGTATCCCAGGTG
GCCTGAACGAACAGTTCACCGTTAAAGGCGTGCATGGCCACACCTTCCCGAATCATCATGGTAAACGTGC
GTTTTCGCTCAACGTCAATGCAGCAGCAGTCATCCTCGGCAAACTCTTTCCATGCCGCTTCAACCTCGCG
GGAAAAGGCACGGGCTTCTTCCTCCCCGATGCCCAGATAGCGCCAGCTTGGGCGATGACTGAGCCGGAAA
AAAGACCCGACGATATGATCCTGATGCAGCTAGATTAACCCTAGAAAGATAGTCTGCGTAAAATTGACGC
ATGCATCTCGAGAGAGCAGAGCCAGGAACACCTGTAGGGAAGGGGCAGGAGAGCCAGGGGCATGAGATGG
TGGACGAGGAAGGGGGACAGGGAAGCCTGAGCGCCTCTCCTGGGCTTGCCAAGGACTCAAACCCAGAAGC
CCAGAGCAGGGCCTTAGGGAAGCGGGACCCTGCTCTGGGCGGAGGAATATGTCCCAGATAGCACTGGGGA
CTCTTTAAGGAAAGAAGGATGGAGAAAGAGAAAGGGAGTAGAGGCGGCCACGACCTGGTGAACACCTAGG
ACGCACCATTCTCACAAAGGGAGTTTTCCACACGGACACCCCCCTCCTCACCACAGCCCTGCCAGGACGG
GGCTGGCTACTGGCCTTATCTCACAGGTAAAACTGACGCACGGAGGAACAATATAAATTGGGGACTAGAA
AGGTGAAGAGCCAAAGTTAGAACTCAGGACCAACTTATTCTGATTTTGTTTTTCCAAACTGCTTCTCCTC
TTGGGAAGTGTAAGGAAGCTGCAGCACCAGGATCAGTGAAACGCACCAGACAGCCGCGTCAGAGCAGCTC
AGGTTCTGGGAGAGGGTAGCGCAGGGTGGCCACTGAGAACCGGGCAGGTCACGCATCCCCCCCTTCCCTC
CCACCCCCTGCCAAGCTCTCCCTCCCAGGATCCTCTCTGGCTCCATCGTAAGCAAACCTTAGAGGTTCTG
GCAAGGAGAGAGATGGCTCCAGGAAATGGGGGTGTGTCACCAGATAAGGAATCTGCCTAACAGGAGGTGG
GGGTTAGACCCAATATCAGGAGACTAGGAAGGAGGAGGCCTAAGGATGGGGCTTTTCTGTCACCAATCCT
GTCCCTAGTAGTGTACATGCCAGAACATTTCTCCC
Features (pLannotate 1.2.2; 38 found; start..end, strand, type, name):
      3..352     +  promoter       TRE3GV promoter: 3rd-generation Tet-responsive promoter that can be activated by binding of Tet-On® 3G, optimized for retroviral and lentiviral vectors
    378..398     +  misc_feature   MCS (fragment): multiple cloning site
    434..619     +  CDS            KRAB: Krüppel-associated box (KRAB) transcriptional repression domain from the human zinc finger protein ZNF10 (Margolin et al., 1994)
    641..4744    +  CDS            Cas9: Cas9 (Csn1) endonuclease from the Streptococcus pyogenes Type II CRISPR/Cas system generates RNA-guided double strand breaks in DNA
   4891..4914    -  misc_feature   MCS (fragment): pBluescript multiple cloning site
   5033..5495    +  misc_feature   IRES: internal ribosome entry site (IRES) of the encephalomyocarditis virus (EMCV)
   5509..6228    +  CDS            EGFP: the original enhanced GFP (Yang et al., 1996) mammalian codon-optimized
   6235..6253    +  misc_feature   MCS (fragment): pUC18/19 multiple cloning site
   6254..6272    +  misc_feature   MCS (fragment): pBluescript multiple cloning site
   6272..6860    +  misc_feature   WPRE: woodchuck hepatitis virus posttranscriptional regulatory element
   6861..6883    +  misc_feature   MCS (fragment): pBluescript multiple cloning site
   6900..6959    +  CDS            nef (fragment): NEF_HV1Z2 - Experimental evidence at protein level: Swiss-Prot protein existence level 1. Extracellular Nef protein targets CD4(+) T-lymphocytes for apoptosis by interacting with CXCR4 surface receptors. From Human immunodeficiency virus type 1 group M subtype D (isolate Z2/CDC-Z34) (HIV-1).
   6965..7189    +  polyA_signal   bGH poly(A) signal: bovine growth hormone polyadenylation signal
   7190..7223    -  protein_bind   loxP: Cre-mediated recombination occurs in the 8-bp core sequence (GCATACAT). Cre recombinase
   7308..7611    +  enhancer       CMV enhancer: human cytomegalovirus immediate early enhancer
   7613..7857    +  promoter       chicken β-actin promoter: contains a 21-bp deletion relative to the standard chicken β-actin promoter
   7858..8875    +  intron         chimeric intron: chimera between introns from chicken β-actin and rabbit β-globin
   8941..9638    +  CDS            rtTA3 (fragment): reverse tetracycline transactivator 3 activates expression from Tet-responsive promoters in the presence of doxycycline
   9568..9678    +  CDS            VP48: 3 tandem repeats of the minimal activation domain of herpes simplex virus VP16 (Cheng et al., 2013)
   9699..9923    +  polyA_signal   bGH poly(A) signal: bovine growth hormone polyadenylation signal
  10256..10311   -  polyA_signal   β-globin poly(A) signal: rabbit β-globin polyadenylation signal (Gil and Proudfoot, 1987)
  10382..10453   -  CDS            HBB (fragment): HBB_PONPY - Experimental evidence at transcript level: Swiss-Prot protein existence level 2. Involved in oxygen transport from the lung to the various peripheral tissues. From Pongo pygmaeus (Bornean orangutan).
  10466..11257   -  CDS            neo: KKA2_KLEPN - Also known as kan, nptII. Experimental evidence at protein level: Swiss-Prot protein existence level 1. Resistance to kanamycin, neomycin, paromomycin, ribostamycin, butirosin and gentamicin B. From Klebsiella pneumoniae.
  11264..11320   -  CDS            P2A: 2A peptide from porcine teschovirus-1 polyprotein Eukaryotic ribosomes fail to insert a peptide bond between the Gly and Pro residues, yielding separate polypeptides.
  11344..11369   -  misc_feature   SA: splice acceptor site
  11383..12186   -  misc_feature   HA-L: left homology arm from the adeno-associated virus integration site (AAVS1) within intron 1 of the human PPP1R12C gene
  12719..12838   -  CDS            B (fragment): PORTL_LAMBD - Experimental evidence at protein level: Swiss-Prot protein existence level 1. Forms the portal vertex of the capsid (PubMed:6228056, PubMed:6232391). This portal plays critical roles in head assembly, genome packaging, neck/tail attachment, and genome ejection (Probable). The portal protein multimerizes as a single ring-shaped homododecamer arranged around a central channel (PubMed:6232391). Binds to the terminase subunits to form the packaging machine (PubMed:7799432). From Escherichia phage lambda (Bacteriophage lambda).
  12840..12995   +  CDS            lacZα (fragment): LacZα fragment of β-galactosidase; lacZ fragment
  13000..13428   +  rep_origin     f1 ori (sequence partly withheld): f1 bacteriophage origin of replication; arrow indicates direction of (+) strand synthesis
  13481..13585   +  promoter       AmpR promoter: bla
  13586..14446   +  CDS            AmpR: β-lactamase; bla; confers resistance to ampicillin, carbenicillin, and related antibiotics
  14617..15205   +  rep_origin     ori: high-copy-number ColE1/pMB1/pBR322/pUC origin of replication
  15388..15480   +  CDS            lacI (fragment): lac repressor; lacI; The lac repressor binds to the lac operator to inhibit transcription in E. coli. This inhibition can be relieved by adding lactose or isopropyl-β-D-thiogalactopyranoside (IPTG).
  15493..15514   +  protein_bind   CAP binding site: CAP binding activates transcription in the presence of cAMP. E. coli catabolite activator protein
  15529..15559   +  promoter       lac promoter: promoter for the E. coli lac operon
  15563..15585   +  protein_bind   lac operator (fragment): The lac repressor binds to the lac operator to inhibit transcription in E. coli. This inhibition can be relieved by adding lactose or isopropyl-β-D-thiogalactopyranoside (IPTG). lac repressor encoded by lacI
  15621..16088   -  CDS            B (fragment): PORTL_LAMBD - Experimental evidence at protein level: Swiss-Prot protein existence level 1. Forms the portal vertex of the capsid (PubMed:6228056, PubMed:6232391). This portal plays critical roles in head assembly, genome packaging, neck/tail attachment, and genome ejection (Probable). The portal protein multimerizes as a single ring-shaped homododecamer arranged around a central channel (PubMed:6232391). Binds to the terminase subunits to form the packaging machine (PubMed:7799432). From Escherichia phage lambda (Bacteriophage lambda).
  16271..16800   -  misc_feature   HA-R: right homology arm from the adeno-associated virus integration site (AAVS1) within intron 1 of the human PPP1R12C gene
