[The description below was written by a language model from this plasmid's Addgene catalogue record and pLannotate feature annotations shown in this document.]
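Description:
pT077 is a 17 kb homology-directed repair donor plasmid, built on a modified pAAVS1 backbone, for placing a doxycycline-inducible CRISPR interference system into the human AAVS1 safe harbor locus (intron 1 of PPP1R12C). Although catalogued under "AAV", the feature table shows no viral ITRs; the AAV reference reflects the AAVS1 homology arms (HA-L and HA-R) that flank the payload and direct targeted integration, presumably after nuclease cleavage of the locus. The plasmid is propagated in E. coli through a high-copy ColE1/pUC origin with ampicillin selection, and also carries an f1 origin and remnants of lac and lambda sequences from its cloning history.

Between the arms lie three functional units. A TRE3G Tet-responsive promoter drives the KRAB repression domain of ZNF10 fused to S. pyogenes Cas9 (annotated as Cas9, but described in the record as catalytically dead dCas9). This is followed by an EMCV IRES and EGFP, so that induced cells fluoresce, and the unit ends with a WPRE and bGH polyadenylation signal. A single loxP site follows this unit. A CAG promoter (CMV enhancer, chicken β-actin promoter, chimeric intron) then constitutively expresses a reverse tetracycline transactivator, which activates TRE3G only when doxycycline is present. Adjacent to the left arm, in the opposite orientation, a promoterless splice acceptor-P2A-neomycin resistance cassette with a rabbit β-globin poly(A) acts as a gene trap. NeoR is expressed only when spliced into the endogenous PPP1R12C transcript, which enriches for correctly targeted clones under G418 selection.

According to the associated publication, the construct is used to establish inducible CRISPRi in human pluripotent stem cells, with guide RNAs supplied separately.
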