Addgene plasmid #137879: pT077
Purpose: Donor vector for integration into the human AAVS1 safe harbor locus of Doxicycline-inducible KRAB-dCas9-IRES-EGFP
Depositing lab: Lindy Barrett. Depositing organization: Broad Institute. Publication: A multiplexed gRNA piggyBac transposon system facilitates efficient induction of CRISPRi and CRISPRa in human pluripotent stem cells. Hazelbaker DZ, Beccard A, Angelini G, Mazzucato P, Messana A, Lam D, Eggan K, Barrett LE. Sci Rep. 2020 Jan 20;10(1):635. doi: 10.1038/s41598-020-57500-1. PubMed 31959800.
Backbone
  Vector backbone: modified pAAVS1 (Addgene)
  Vector type: Mammalian Expression, AAV
Growth in bacteria
  Bacterial resistance: Ampicillin, 100 μg/mL
  Growth temperature: 30°C
  Growth strain: NEB Stable
  Copy number: High Copy
Gene/Insert
  Gene/Insert name: TRE3G-KRAB-dCas9-IRES-EGFP-CAG-TetON-NeoR-SA
  Species: Synthetic
  Cloning method: Gibson Cloning
Terms and licenses: Academic/Nonprofit Terms; Industry Terms: Not Available to Industry
How to cite: pT077 was a gift from Lindy Barrett (Addgene plasmid # 137879 ; http://n2t.net/addgene:137879 ; RRID:Addgene_137879)
